>Addgene plasmid #76942 | NEK8 gRNA (BRDN0001148289) | addgene full sequence | sequence record 189011 | Addgene Assembled Sequence
CCCGGGTGCAAAGATGGATAAAGTTTTAAACAGAGAGGAATCTTTGCAGCTAATGGACCTTCTAGGTCTT
GAAAGGAGTGGGAATTGGCTCCGGTGCCCGTCAGTGGGCAGAGCGCACATCGCCCACAGTCCCCGAGAAG
TTGGGGGGAGGGGTCGGCAATTGATCCGGTGCCTAGAGAAGGTGGCGCGGGGTAAACTGGGAAAGTGATG
TCGTGTACTGGCTCCGCCTTTTTCCCGAGGGTGGGGGAGAACCGTATATAAGTGCAGTAGTCGCCGTGAA
CGTTCTTTTTCGCAACGGGTTTGCCGCCAGAACACAGGTAAGTGCCGTGTGTGGTTCCCGCGGGCCTGGC
CTCTTTACGGGTTATGGCCCTTGCGTGCCTTGAATTACTTCCACCTGGCTGCAGTACGTGATTCTTGATC
CCGAGCTTCGGGTTGGAAGTGGGTGGGAGAGTTCGAGGCCTTGCGCTTAAGGAGCCCCTTCGCCTCGTGC
TTGAGTTGAGGCCTGGCCTGGGCGCTGGGGCCGCCGCGTGCGAATCTGGTGGCACCTTCGCGCCTGTCTC
GCTGCTTTCGATAAGTCTCTAGCCATTTAAAATTTTTGATGACCTGCTGCGACGCTTTTTTTCTGGCAAG
ATAGTCTTGTAAATGCGGGCCAAGATCTGCACACTGGTATTTCGGTTTTTGGGGCCGCGGGCGGCGACGG
GGCCCGTGCGTCCCAGCGCACATGTTCGGCGAGGCGGGGCCTGCGAGCGCGGCCACCGAGAATCGGACGG
GGGTAGTCTCAAGCTGGCCGGCCTGCTCTGGTGCCTGGCCTCGCGCCGCCGTGTATCGCCCCGCCCTGGG
CGGCAAGGCTGGCCCGGTCGGCACCAGTTGCGTGAGCGGAAAGATGGCCGCTTCCCGGCCCTGCTGCAGG
GAGCTCAAAATGGAGGACGCGGCGCTCGGGAGAGCGGGCGGGTGAGTCACCCACACAAAGGAAAAGGGCC
TTTCCGTCCTCAGCCGTCGCTTCATGTGACTCCACGGAGTACCGGGCGCCGTCCAGGCACCTCGATTAGT
TCTCGAGCTTTTGGAGTACGTCGTCTTTAGGTTGGGGGGAGGGGTTTTATGCGATGGAGTTTCCCCACAC
TGAGTGGGTGGAGACTGAAGTTAGGCCAGCTTGGCACTTGATGTAATTCTCCTTGGAATTTGCCCTTTTT
GAGTTTGGATCTTGGTTCATTCTCAAGCCTCAGACAGTGGTTCAAAGTTTTTTTCTTCCATTTCAGGTGT
CGTGACGTACGGCCACCATGACCGAGTACAAGCCCACGGTGCGCCTCGCCACCCGCGACGACGTCCCCAG
GGCCGTACGCACCCTCGCCGCCGCGTTCGCCGACTACCCCGCCACGCGCCACACCGTCGATCCGGACCGC
CACATCGAGCGGGTCACCGAGCTGCAAGAACTCTTCCTCACGCGCGTCGGGCTCGACATCGGCAAGGTGT
GGGTCGCGGACGACGGCGCCGCCGTGGCGGTCTGGACCACGCCGGAGAGCGTCGAAGCGGGGGCGGTGTT
CGCCGAGATCGGCCCGCGCATGGCCGAGTTGAGCGGTTCCCGGCTGGCCGCGCAGCAACAGATGGAAGGC
CTCCTGGCGCCGCACCGGCCCAAGGAGCCCGCGTGGTTCCTGGCCACCGTCGGAGTCTCGCCCGACCACC
AGGGCAAGGGTCTGGGCAGCGCCGTCGTGCTCCCCGGAGTGGAGGCGGCCGAGCGCGCCGGGGTGCCCGC
CTTCCTGGAGACCTCCGCGCCCCGCAACCTCCCCTTCTACGAGCGGCTCGGCTTCACCGTCACCGCCGAC
GTCGAGGTGCCCGAAGGACCGCGCACCTGGTGCATGACCCGCAAGCCCGGTGCCTGAACGCGTTAAGTCG
ACAATCAACCTCTGGATTACAAAATTTGTGAAAGATTGACTGGTATTCTTAACTATGTTGCTCCTTTTAC
GCTATGTGGATACGCTGCTTTAATGCCTTTGTATCATGCTATTGCTTCCCGTATGGCTTTCATTTTCTCC
TCCTTGTATAAATCCTGGTTGCTGTCTCTTTATGAGGAGTTGTGGCCCGTTGTCAGGCAACGTGGCGTGG
TGTGCACTGTGTTTGCTGACGCAACCCCCACTGGTTGGGGCATTGCCACCACCTGTCAGCTCCTTTCCGG
GACTTTCGCTTTCCCCCTCCCTATTGCCACGGCGGAACTCATCGCCGCCTGCCTTGCCCGCTGCTGGACA
GGGGCTCGGCTGTTGGGCACTGACAATTCCGTGGTGTTGTCGGGGAAATCATCGTCCTTTCCTTGGCTGC
TCGCCTGTGTTGCCACCTGGATTCTGCGCGGGACGTCCTTCTGCTACGTCCCTTCGGCCCTCAATCCAGC
GGACCTTCCTTCCCGCGGCCTGCTGCCGGCTCTGCGGCCTCTTCCGCGTCTTCGCCTTCGCCCTCAGACG
AGTCGGATCTCCCTTTGGGCCGCCTCCCCGCGTCGACTTTAAGACCAATGACTTACAAGGCAGCTGTAGA
TCTTAGCCACTTTTTAAAAGAAAAGGGGGGACTGGAAGGGCTAATTCACTCCCAACGAAGACAAGATCTG
CTTTTTGCTTGTACTGGGTCTCTCTGGTTAGACCAGATCTGAGCCTGGGAGCTCTCTGGCTAACTAGGGA
ACCCACTGCTTAAGCCTCAATAAAGCTTGCCTTGAGTGCTTCAAGTAGTGTGTGCCCGTCTGTTGTGTGA
CTCTGGTAACTAGAGATCCCTCAGACCCTTTTAGTCAGTGTGGAAAATCTCTAGCAGTACGTATAGTAGT
TCATGTCATCTTATTATTCAGTATTTATAACTTGCAAAGAAATGAATATCAGAGAGTGAGAGGAACTTGT
TTATTGCAGCTTATAATGGTTACAAATAAAGCAATAGCATCACAAATTTCACAAATAAAGCATTTTTTTC
ACTGCATTCTAGTTGTGGTTTGTCCAAACTCATCAATGTATCTTATCATGTCTGGCTCTAGCTATCCCGC
CCCTAACTCCGCCCATCCCGCCCCTAACTCCGCCCAGTTCCGCCCATTCTCCGCCCCATGGCTGACTAAT
TTTTTTTATTTATGCAGAGGCCGAGGCCGCCTCGGCCTCTGAGCTATTCCAGAAGTAGTGAGGAGGCTTT
TTTGGAGGCCTAGGGACGTACCCAATTCGCCCTATAGTGAGTCGTATTACGCGCGCTCACTGGCCGTCGT
TTTACAACGTCGTGACTGGGAAAACCCTGGCGTTACCCAACTTAATCGCCTTGCAGCACATCCCCCTTTC
GCCAGCTGGCGTAATAGCGAAGAGGCCCGCACCGATCGCCCTTCCCAACAGTTGCGCAGCCTGAATGGCG
AATGGG
[124 nt withheld, positions 3367-3490]
C
[91 nt withheld, positions 3492-3582]
A
[49 nt withheld, positions 3584-3632]
CCTTTGACGTTGGAGTCCACGTTCTTT
[37 nt withheld, positions 3660-3696]
ACCCTATCTCGGTCTATTCTTTTGATTTATAAGGGATTTTGCCGATTTCGGCCTATTGGTTAAAAAATGA
GCTGATTTAACAAAAATTTAACGCGAATTTTAACAAAATATTAACGCTTACAATTTAGGTGGCACTTTTC
GGGGAAATGTGCGCGGAACCCCTATTTGTTTATTTTTCTAAATACATTCAAATATGTATCCGCTCATGAG
ACAATAACCCTGATAAATGCTTCAATAATATTGAAAAAGGAAGAGTATGAGTATTCAACATTTCCGTGTC
GCCCTTATTCCCTTTTTTGCGGCATTTTGCCTTCCTGTTTTTGCTCACCCAGAAACGCTGGTGAAAGTAA
AAGATGCTGAAGATCAGTTGGGTGCACGAGTGGGTTACATCGAACTGGATCTCAACAGCGGTAAGATCCT
TGAGAGTTTTCGCCCCGAAGAACGTTTTCCAATGATGAGCACTTTTAAAGTTCTGCTATGTGGCGCGGTA
TTATCCCGTATTGACGCCGGGCAAGAGCAACTCGGTCGCCGCATACACTATTCTCAGAATGACTTGGTTG
AGTACTCACCAGTCACAGAAAAGCATCTTACGGATGGCATGACAGTAAGAGAATTATGCAGTGCTGCCAT
AACCATGAGTGATAACACTGCGGCCAACTTACTTCTGACAACGATCGGAGGACCGAAGGAGCTAACCGCT
TTTTTGCACAACATGGGGGATCATGTAACTCGCCTTGATCGTTGGGAACCGGAGCTGAATGAAGCCATAC
CAAACGACGAGCGTGACACCACGATGCCTGTAGCAATGGCAACAACGTTGCGCAAACTATTAACTGGCGA
ACTACTTACTCTAGCTTCCCGGCAACAATTAATAGACTGGATGGAGGCGGATAAAGTTGCAGGACCACTT
CTGCGCTCGGCCCTTCCGGCTGGCTGGTTTATTGCTGATAAATCTGGAGCCGGTGAGCGTGGGTCTCGCG
GTATCATTGCAGCACTGGGGCCAGATGGTAAGCCCTCCCGTATCGTAGTTATCTACACGACGGGGAGTCA
GGCAACTATGGATGAACGAAATAGACAGATCGCTGAGATAGGTGCCTCACTGATTAAGCATTGGTAACTG
TCAGACCAAGTTTACTCATATATACTTTAGATTGATTTAAAACTTCATTTTTAATTTAAAAGGATCTAGG
TGAAGATCCTTTTTGATAATCTCATGACCAAAATCCCTTAACGTGAGTTTTCGTTCCACTGAGCGTCAGA
CCCCGTAGAAAAGATCAAAGGATCTTCTTGAGATCCTTTTTTTCTGCGCGTAATCTGCTGCTTGCAAACA
AAAAAACCACCGCTACCAGCGGTGGTTTGTTTGCCGGATCAAGAGCTACCAACTCTTTTTCCGAAGGTAA
CTGGCTTCAGCAGAGCGCAGATACCAAATACTGTTCTTCTAGTGTAGCCGTAGTTAGGCCACCACTTCAA
GAACTCTGTAGCACCGCCTACATACCTCGCTCTGCTAATCCTGTTACCAGTGGCTGCTGCCAGTGGCGAT
AAGTCGTGTCTTACCGGGTTGGACTCAAGACGATAGTTACCGGATAAGGCGCAGCGGTCGGGCTGAACGG
GGGGTTCGTGCACACAGCCCAGCTTGGAGCGAACGACCTACACCGAACTGAGATACCTACAGCGTGAGCT
ATGAGAAAGCGCCACGCTTCCCGAAGGGAGAAAGGCGGACAGGTATCCGGTAAGCGGCAGGGTCGGAACA
GGAGAGCGCACGAGGGAGCTTCCAGGGGGAAACGCCTGGTATCTTTATAGTCCTGTCGGGTTTCGCCACC
TCTGACTTGAGCGTCGATTTTTGTGATGCTCGTCAGGGGGGCGGAGCCTATGGAAAAACGCCAGCAACGC
GGCCTTTTTACGGTTCCTGGCCTTTTGCTGGCCTTTTGCTCACATGTTCTTTCCTGCGTTATCCCCTGAT
TCTGTGGATAACCGTATTACCGCCTTTGAGTGAGCTGATACCGCTCGCCGCAGCCGAACGACCGAGCGCA
GCGAGTCAGTGAGCGAGGAAGCGGAAGAGCGCCCAATACGCAAACCGCCTCTCCCCGCGCGTTGGCCGAT
TCATTAATGCAGCTGGCACGACAGGTTTCCCGACTGGAAAGCGGGCAGTGAGCGCAACGCAATTAATGTG
AGTTAGCTCACTCATTAGGCACCCCAGGCTTTACACTTTATGCTTCCGGCTCGTATGTTGTGTGGAATTG
TGAGCGGATAACAATTTCACACAGGAAACAGCTATGACCATGATTACGCCAAGCGCGCAATTAACCCTCA
CTAAAGGGAACAAAAGCTGGAGCTGCAAGCTTAATGTAGTCTTATGCAATACTCTTGTAGTCTTGCAACA
TGGTAACGATGAGTTAGCAACATGCCTTACAAGGAGAGAAAAAGCACCGTGCATGCCGATTGGTGGAAGT
AAGGTGGTACGATCGTGCCTTATTAGGAAGGCAACAGACGGGTCTGACATGGATTGGACGAACCACTGAA
TTGCCGCATTGCAGAGATATTGTATTTAAGTGCCTAGCTCGATACATAAACGGGTCTCTCTGGTTAGACC
AGATCTGAGCCTGGGAGCTCTCTGGCTAACTAGGGAACCCACTGCTTAAGCCTCAATAAAGCTTGCCTTG
AGTGCTTCAAGTAGTGTGTGCCCGTCTGTTGTGTGACTCTGGTAACTAGAGATCCCTCAGACCCTTTTAG
TCAGTGTGGAAAATCTCTAGCAGTGGCGCCCGAACAGGGACTTGAAAGCGAAAGGGAAACCAGAGGAGCT
CTCTCGACGCAGGACTCGGCTTGCTGAAGCGCGCACGGCAAGAGGCGAGGGGCGGCGACTGGTGAGTACG
CCAAAAATTTTGACTAGCGGAGGCTAGAAGGAGAGAGATGGGTGCGAGAGCGTCAGTATTAAGCGGGGGA
GAATTAGATCGCGATGGGAAAAAATTCGGTTAAGGCCAGGGGGAAAGAAAAAATATAAATTAAAACATAT
AGTATGGGCAAGCAGGGAGCTAGAACGATTCGCAGTTAATCCTGGCCTGTTAGAAACATCAGAAGGCTGT
AGACAAATACTGGGACAGCTACAACCATCCCTTCAGACAGGATCAGAAGAACTTAGATCATTATATAATA
CAGTAGCAACCCTCTATTGTGTGCATCAAAGGATAGAGATAAAAGACACCAAGGAAGCTTTAGACAAGAT
AGAGGAAGAGCAAAACAAAAGTAAGACCACCGCACAGCAAGCGGCCGCTGATCTTCAGACCTGGAGGAGG
AGATATGAGGGACAATTGGAGAAGTGAATTATATAAATATAAAGTAGTAAAAATTGAACCATTAGGAGTA
GCACCCACCAAGGCAAAGAGAAGAGTGGTGCAGAGAGAAAAAAGAGCAGTGGGAATAGGAGCTTTGTTCC
TTGGGTTCTTGGGAGCAGCAGGAAGCACTATGGGCGCAGCGTCAATGACGCTGACGGTACAGGCCAGACA
ATTATTGTCTGGTATAGTGCAGCAGCAGAACAATTTGCTGAGGGCTATTGAGGCGCAACAGCATCTGTTG
CAACTCACAGTCTGGGGCATCAAGCAGCTCCAGGCAAGAATCCTGGCTGTGGAAAGATACCTAAAGGATC
AACAGCTCCTGGGGATTTGGGGTTGCTCTGGAAAACTCATTTGCACCACTGCTGTGCCTTGGAATGCTAG
TTGGAGTAATAAATCTCTGGAACAGATTTGGAATCACACGACCTGGATGGAGTGGGACAGAGAAATTAAC
AATTACACAAGCTTAATACACTCCTTAATTGAAGAATCGCAAAACCAGCAAGAAAAGAATGAACAAGAAT
TATTGGAATTAGATAAATGGGCAAGTTTGTGGAATTGGTTTAACATAACAAATTGGCTGTGGTATATAAA
ATTATTCATAATGATAGTAGGAGGCTTGGTAGGTTTAAGAATAGTTTTTGCTGTACTTTCTATAGTGAAT
AGAGTTAGGCAGGGATATTCACCATTATCGTTTCAGACCCACCTCCCAACCCCGAGGGGACCCAGAGAGG
GCCTATTTCCCATGATTCCTTCATATTTGCATATACGATACAAGGCTGTTAGAGAGATAATTAGAATTAA
TTTGACTGTAAACACAAAGATATTAGTACAAAATACGTGACGTAGAAAGTAATAATTTCTTGGGTAGTTT
GCAGTTTTAAAATTATGTTTTAAAATGGACTATCATATGCTTACCGTAACTTGAAAGTATTTCGATTTCT
TGGCTTTATATATCTTGTGGAAAGGACGAAACACCGCAGGCATACACTGACGACAGGTTTTAGAGCTAGA
AATAGCAAGTTAAAATAAGGCTAGTCCGTTATCAACTTGAAAAAGTGGCACCGAGTCGGTGCTTTTTTAA
GCTTGGCGTAACTAGATCTTGAGACAAATGGCAGTATTCATCCACAATTTTAAAAGAAAAGGGGGGATTG
GGGGGTACAGTGCAGGGGAAAGAATAGTAGACATAATAGCAACAGACATACAAACTAAAGAATTACAAAA
ACAAATTACAAAAATTCAAAATTTTCGGGTTTATTACAGGGACAGCAGAGATCCACTTTGGCGCCGGCTC
GAGGGGG
Features (pLannotate 1.2.2; 29 found; start..end, strand, type, name):
     14..80      +  CDS            small t antigen (fragment): SV40 (simian virus 40) small t antigen
    106..317     +  promoter       EF-1α core promoter: core promoter for human elongation factor EF-1α
    318..1256    +  intron         EF-1α intron A: intron upstream of the start codon of human EF-1α
   1278..1877    +  CDS            PuroR (fragment): puromycin N-acetyltransferase; pac from Streptomyces; confers resistance to puromycin
   1893..2481    +  misc_feature   WPRE: woodchuck hepatitis virus posttranscriptional regulatory element
   2532..2551    +  misc_feature   cPPT/CTS (fragment): central polypurine tract and central termination sequence of HIV-1
   2553..2786    +  LTR            3' LTR (ΔU3): self-inactivating 3' long terminal repeat (LTR) from HIV-1
   2864..2985    +  polyA_signal   SV40 poly(A) signal: SV40 polyadenylation signal
   3025..3160    +  rep_origin     SV40 ori: SV40 origin of replication
   3181..3199    -  promoter       T7 promoter: promoter for bacteriophage T7 RNA polymerase
   3207..3362    +  CDS            lacZα (fragment): LacZα fragment of β-galactosidase; lacZ fragment
   3367..3795    +  rep_origin     f1 ori (sequence partly withheld): f1 bacteriophage origin of replication; arrow indicates direction of (+) strand synthesis
   3848..3952    +  promoter       AmpR promoter: bla
   3953..4813    +  CDS            AmpR: β-lactamase; bla; confers resistance to ampicillin, carbenicillin, and related antibiotics
   4984..5572    +  rep_origin     ori: high-copy-number ColE1/pMB1/pBR322/pUC origin of replication
   5755..5847    +  CDS            lacI (fragment): lac repressor; lacI; The lac repressor binds to the lac operator to inhibit transcription in E. coli. This inhibition can be relieved by adding lactose or isopropyl-β-D-thiogalactopyranoside (IPTG).
   5860..5881    +  protein_bind   CAP binding site: CAP binding activates transcription in the presence of cAMP. E. coli catabolite activator protein
   5896..5926    +  promoter       lac promoter: promoter for the E. coli lac operon
   5934..5950    +  protein_bind   lac operator: The lac repressor binds to the lac operator to inhibit transcription in E. coli. This inhibition can be relieved by adding lactose or isopropyl-β-D-thiogalactopyranoside (IPTG). lac repressor encoded by lacI
   5995..6013    +  promoter       T3 promoter: promoter for bacteriophage T3 RNA polymerase
   6041..6267    +  promoter       RSV promoter: Rous sarcoma virus enhancer/promoter
   6268..6448    +  LTR            5' LTR (truncated): truncated 5' long terminal repeat (LTR) from HIV-1
   6495..6620    +  misc_feature   HIV-1 Ψ: packaging signal of human immunodeficiency virus type 1
   6604..6967    +  CDS            HIV-1 gag (fragment): gag protein from human immunodeficiency virus 1; gag
   7113..7346    +  misc_feature   RRE: The Rev response element (RRE) of HIV-1 allows for Rev-dependent mRNA export from the nucleus to the cytoplasm.
   7723..7749    +  CDS            Rev (fragment): human immunodeficiency virus 1 (HIV-1) Rev protein; rev; enhances nuclear export of unspliced and incompletely spliced viral mRNAs
   7753..7993    +  promoter       U6 promoter: RNA polymerase III promoter for human U6 snRNA
   8023..8098    +  misc_RNA       gRNA scaffold: guide RNA scaffold for the Streptococcus pyogenes CRISPR/Cas9 system
   8154..8271    +  misc_feature   cPPT/CTS: central polypurine tract and central termination sequence of HIV-1
