[The description below was written by a language model from this plasmid's Addgene catalogue record and pLannotate feature annotations shown in this document.]
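Description:
NEK8 gRNA (BRDN0001148289) is a third-generation lentiviral CRISPR guide plasmid built on the lentiGuide-Puro backbone, carrying a single guide RNA directed against human NEK8, a NIMA-related kinase gene. The guide was designed against the NEK8 reference transcript and belongs to a human kinome gRNA collection. In bacteria the 8.3 kb plasmid is maintained at high copy through a ColE1/pUC-type origin and selected with ampicillin via the β-lactamase gene. An f1 origin, an SV40 origin and poly(A) signal, and remnants of lac and T7/T3 cloning-vector sequence are also present in the backbone.

The lentiviral cassette is driven by an RSV promoter fused to a truncated HIV-1 5' LTR, which makes genomic RNA production Tat-independent. This is followed by the Ψ packaging signal with a partial gag sequence and the Rev response element for Rev-dependent nuclear export. Downstream, a human U6 RNA polymerase III promoter transcribes the NEK8-specific spacer joined to the Streptococcus pyogenes Cas9 guide scaffold. A central polypurine tract follows. The EF-1α core promoter with its intron A then drives puromycin N-acetyltransferase for selection of transduced mammalian cells. A WPRE enhances transcript expression, and the ΔU3 3' LTR makes the integrated provirus self-inactivating.

The plasmid does not encode Cas9, so it is meant to be used with a separate Cas9 lentiviral vector or in cells that already express Cas9. Packaging functions must likewise be supplied in trans. Its typical use is stable delivery of the guide for knockout or loss-of-function studies of NEK8 in human cells.
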