Addgene plasmid #76942: NEK8 gRNA (BRDN0001148289)
Purpose: 3rd generation lentiviral gRNA plasmid targeting human NEK8
Depositing lab: John Doench & David Root. Depositing organization: Broad Institute. Publication: Optimized sgRNA design to maximize activity and minimize off-target effects of CRISPR-Cas9. Doench JG, Fusi N, Sullender M, Hegde M, Vaimberg EW, Donovan KF, Smith I, Tothova Z, Wilen C, Orchard R, Virgin HW, Listgarten J, Root DE. Nat Biotechnol. 2016 Jan 18. doi: 10.1038/nbt.3437. PubMed 26780180.
Backbone
  Vector backbone: lentiGuide-Puro
  Backbone manufacturer: Zhang Lab (Addgene plasmid # 52963)
  Vector type: Mammalian Expression, Lentiviral, CRISPR
  Selectable markers: Puromycin
Growth in bacteria
  Bacterial resistance: Ampicillin, 100 μg/mL
  Growth temperature: 37°C
  Growth strain: DH5alpha
  Copy number: High Copy
Gene/Insert
  Gene/Insert name: NEK8 (alt names: NEK8; NM_178170.2)
  gRNA/shRNA sequence: CAGGCATACACTGACGACAG
  Species: H. sapiens (human)
  Entrez Gene: NEK8 (a.k.a. JCK, NEK12A, NPHP9, RHPD2)
  Promoter: hU6
  Cloning method: Unknown
  Sequencing primers: 5′ U6-F; 3′ pS2-R
Terms and licenses: Academic/Nonprofit Terms; Industry Terms: Not Available to Industry
Depositor comments: The gRNA was designed to target the following Genbank reference sequence(s): NM_178170.2. Note that this plasmid does NOT contain Cas9. It should be used in conjunction with lentiCas9-Blast (Addgene #52962) or otherwise with cell lines already expressing Cas9. Browse the full kinome gRNA library at http://www.addgene.org/pooled-library/broadgpp-human-kinome/ or visit http://www.broadinstitute.org/rnai/public/ for detailed protocols and information.
How to cite: NEK8 gRNA (BRDN0001148289) was a gift from John Doench & David Root (Addgene plasmid # 76942 ; http://n2t.net/addgene:76942 ; RRID:Addgene_76942)
