>Addgene plasmid #76942 | NEK8 gRNA (BRDN0001148289) | depositor partial sequence | sequence record 144402 | Target Sequence
CAGGCATACACTGACGACAG
