>Addgene plasmid #76942 | NEK8 gRNA (BRDN0001148289) | addgene partial sequence | sequence record 151138 | hU6-F 5'-GAGGGCCTATTTCCCATGATT-3'
GAGAGATAATTAGAATTAATTTGACTGTAAACACAAAGATATTAGTACAAAATACGTGACGTAGAAAGTA
ATAATTTCTTGGGTAGTTTGCAGTTTTAAAATTATGTTTTAAAATGGACTATCATATGCTTACCGTAACT
TGAAAGTATTTCGATTTCTTGGCTTTATATATCTTGTGGAAAGGACGAAACACCGCAGGCATACACTGAC
GACAGGTTTTAGAGCTAGAAATAGCAAGTTAAAATAAGGCTAGTCCGTTATCAACTTGAAAAAGTGGCAC
CGAGTCGGTGCTTTTTTAAGCTTGGCGTAACTAGATCTTGAGACAAATGGCAGTATTCATCCACAATTTT
AAAAGAAAAGGGGGGATTGGGGGGTACAGTGCAGGGGAAAGAATAGTAGACATAATAGCAACAGACATAC
AAACTAAAGAATTACAAAAACAAATTACAAAAATTCAAAATTTTCGGGTTTATTACAGGGACAGCAGAGA
TCCACTTTGGCGCCGGCTCGAGGGGGCCCGGGTGCAAAGATGGATAAAGTTTTAAACAGAGAGGAATCTT
TGCAGCTAATGGACCTTCTAGGTCTTGAAAGGAGTGGGAATTGGCTCCGGTGCCCGTCAGTGGGCAGAGC
GCACATCGCCCACAGTCCCCGAGAAGTTGGGGGGAGGGGTCGGCAATTGATCCGGTGCCTAGAGAAGGTG
GCGCGGGGTAAACTGGGAAAGTGATGTCGTGTACTGGCTCCGCCTTTT
